Addgene plasmid #161156: pDONR221-SLC24A4_STOP
Purpose: Gateway entry clone with codon-optimized ORF sequence for subcloning into custom expression vectors. Contains a STOP codon at the end of the codon-optimized ORF sequence.
Depositing lab: RESOLUTE Consortium & Giulio Superti-Furga. Depositing organization: CeMM Research Center for Molecular Medicine. Publication: The RESOLUTE consortium: unlocking SLC transporters for drug discovery. Superti-Furga G, Lackner D, Wiedmer T, Ingles-Prieto A, Barbosa B, Girardi E, Goldmann U, Gurtl B, Klavins K, Klimek C, Lindinger S, Lineiro-Retes E, Muller AC, Onstein S, Redinger G, Reil D, Sedlyarov V, Wolf G, Crawford M, Everley R, ... Steppan CM. Nat Rev Drug Discov. 2020 Jul;19(7):429-430. doi: 10.1038/d41573-020-00056-6. PubMed 32265506.
Backbone
  Vector backbone: pDONR221
  Backbone manufacturer: ThermoFisher Scientific
  Backbone size w/o insert (bp): 2550
  Vector type: Mammalian Expression
Growth in bacteria
  Bacterial resistance: Kanamycin, 50 μg/mL
  Growth temperature: 37°C
  Growth strain: NEB Stable
  Copy number: High Copy
Gene/Insert
  Gene/Insert name: SLC24A4 (alt name: NCKX4)
  Species: H. sapiens (human)
  Insert size (bp): 1869
  Entrez Gene: SLC24A4 (a.k.a. AI2A5, NCKX4, SHEP6, SLC24A2)
  Cloning method: Gateway Cloning
  Sequencing primers: 5′ M13-fwd; 3′ M13-rev
Terms and licenses: Academic/Nonprofit Terms; Industry Terms
Depositor comments: This plasmid contains a STOP codon at the end of the codon-optimized ORF. For the version of this plasmid that does not contain a STOP codon, please see Addgene plasmid 131990 For more information on the full Resolute plasmid collection, please see www.addgene.org/depositor-collections/re-solute/. Please provide your feedback on this plasmid to the RESOLUTE consortium by filling out their RESOLUTE repository feedback form: https://forms.office.com/Pages/ResponsePage.aspx?id=0e05yklzmkS7rjFGQL4N7z4feCLQvEJAmVcOCM_u885UN1JJRko0Ukg4TVQwNTZLOUxPQVJWT1NHUCQlQCN0PWcu
How to cite: pDONR221-SLC24A4_STOP was a gift from RESOLUTE Consortium & Giulio Superti-Furga (Addgene plasmid # 161156 ; http://n2t.net/addgene:161156 ; RRID:Addgene_161156)
