[The description below was written by a language model from this plasmid's Addgene catalogue record and pLannotate feature annotations shown in this document.]
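Description:
pDONR221-SLC24A4_STOP is a Gateway entry clone built on the pDONR221 backbone, carrying a codon-optimized open reading frame for human SLC24A4 (also called NCKX4), a solute carrier that exchanges one calcium and one potassium ion for four sodium ions. It has been linked to response termination and adaptation in olfactory sensory neurons and possibly to calcium transport during enamel formation. The sequenced plasmid is about 4.4 kb. It replicates in E. coli from a high-copy ColE1/pUC-type origin and is selected with kanamycin through an aminoglycoside phosphotransferase gene.

The ORF (an insert of roughly 1.9 kb) sits between attL1 and attL2 sites, so an LR Clonase reaction can move it directionally into any attR-containing destination vector. Although the catalogue lists the vector type as mammalian expression, the feature table shows no eukaryotic promoter or polyadenylation signal around the insert. Expression therefore depends on the destination vector chosen. A T7 promoter lies just outside attL2, and rrnB T1 and T2 terminators upstream of attL1 shield the cassette from read-through transcription from the backbone. The short lacI and lacZα fragments annotated nearby appear to be backbone remnants rather than functional genes.

This version keeps a stop codon at the end of the ORF, which suits it to native, untagged expression or N-terminal fusions but not to C-terminal tags supplied by a destination vector. A companion clone without the stop codon exists for C-terminal tagging. The plasmid belongs to a consortium collection of SLC transporter clones intended to support functional and drug-discovery studies of this protein family.
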