Features (pLannotate 1.2.2; 10 found; start..end, strand, type, name):
      1..100     +  protein_bind   attL1: mutant version of attL; recombination site for the Gateway® LR reaction LR Clonase™
    106..1971    +  CDS            SLC24A4: NCKX4_HUMAN - Also known as NCKX4. Experimental evidence at transcript level: Swiss-Prot protein existence level 2. Transports 1 Ca(2+) and 1 K(+) in exchange for 4 Na(+). Controls the rapid response termination and proper regulation of adaptation in olfactory sensory neurons (OSNs) which subsequently influences how odor information is encoded and perceived. May play a role in calcium transport during amelogenesis (By similarity). From Homo sapiens (Human).
   1976..2075    -  protein_bind   attL2: mutant version of attL; recombination site for the Gateway® LR reaction LR Clonase™
   2093..2111    -  promoter       T7 promoter: promoter for bacteriophage T7 RNA polymerase
   2245..3054    +  CDS            KanR: aminoglycoside phosphotransferase; aph(3')-Ia; confers resistance to kanamycin in bacteria or G418 (Geneticin®) in eukaryotes
   3201..3789    +  rep_origin     ori: high-copy-number ColE1/pMB1/pBR322/pUC origin of replication
   3972..4064    +  CDS            lacI (fragment): lac repressor; lacI; The lac repressor binds to the lac operator to inhibit transcription in E. coli. This inhibition can be relieved by adding lactose or isopropyl-β-D-thiogalactopyranoside (IPTG).
   4119..4146    -  terminator     rrnB T2 terminator: transcription terminator T2 from the E. coli rrnB gene
   4278..4321    +  terminator     rrnB T1 terminator: Escherichia coli rrnB; transcription terminator T1 from the E. coli rrnB gene
   4368..4404    -  CDS            lacZα (fragment): LacZα fragment of β-galactosidase; lacZ fragment
>Addgene plasmid #161156 | pDONR221-SLC24A4_STOP | addgene full sequence | sequence record 424408 | Addgene NGS Result
CAAATAATGATTTTATTTTGACTGATAGTGACCTGTTCGTTGCAACACATTGATGAGCAATGCTTTTTTA
TAATGCCAACTTTGTACAAAAAAGCAGGCTCCACCATGGCCCTGAGAGGCACCCTGAGGCCACTGAAGGT
GCGGAGAAGGCGCGAGATGCTGCCACAGCAAGTGGGATTCGTGTGCGCCGTGCTGGCCCTGGTGTGCTGT
GCCTCTGGCCTGTTTGGAAGCCTGGGACACAAGACCGCATCCGCCTCTAAGCGGGTGCTGCCTGACACAT
GGCGGAACAGAAAGCTGATGGCCCCAGTGAACGGCACCCAGACAGCCAAGAATTGTACCGACCCTGCCAT
CCACGAGTTCCCAACAGATCTGTTTAGCAATAAGGAGAGACAGCACGGAGCCGTGCTGCTGCACATCCTG
GGCGCCCTGTACATGTTCTATGCCCTGGCCATCGTGTGCGACGATTTCTTTGTGCCCTCTCTGGAGAAGA
TCTGTGAGAGGCTGCACCTGAGCGAGGACGTGGCAGGAGCCACCTTTATGGCAGCAGGCAGCTCCACACC
TGAGCTGTTCGCCAGCGTGATCGGCGTGTTTATCACCCACGGCGATGTGGGAGTGGGAACAATCGTGGGA
TCCGCCGTGTTCAACATCCTGTGCATCATCGGCGTGTGCGGACTGTTTGCAGGACAGGTGGTGCGCCTGA
CCTGGTGGGCCGTGTGCCGGGACAGCGTGTACTATACAATCAGCGTGATCGTGCTGATCGTGTTCATCTA
CGATGAGCAGATCGTGTGGTGGGAGGGCCTGGTGCTGATCATCCTGTACGTGTTTTATATCCTGATCATG
AAGTATAACGTGAAGATGCAGGCCTTCTTTACCGTGAAGCAGAAGAGCATCGCCAACGGCAATCCTGTGA
ACTCCGAGCTGGAGGCCGGCAATGACTTCTACGATGGCTCCTATGACGATCCATCTGTGCCCCTGCTGGG
CCAGGTGAAGGAGAAGCCCCAGTACGGCAAGAATCCTGTGGTCATGGTGGACGAGATCATGTCTAGCTCC
CCCCCTAAGTTCACATTTCCCGAGGCCGGCCTGAGAATCATGATCACCAACAAGTTCGGACCTAGGACAA
GGCTGAGGATGGCATCCAGGATCATCATCAATGAGAGACAGAGGCTGATCAACTCTGCCAATGGCGTGTC
TAGCAAGCCACTGCAGAACGGCAGACACGAGAATATCGAGAACGGCAATGTGCCCGTGGAGAACCCTGAG
GATCCACAGCAGAATCAGGAGCAGCAGCCACCACCTCAGCCACCACCTCCAGAGCCAGAGCCTGTGGAGG
CAGACTTCCTGAGCCCCTTTTCCGTGCCTGAGGCAAGGGGCGATAAGGTGAAGTGGGTGTTCACCTGGCC
CCTGATCTTTCTGCTGTGCGTGACAATCCCAAACTGTTCTAAGCCCCGGTGGGAGAAGTTCTTTATGGTG
ACCTTCATCACCGCCACACTGTGGATCGCCGTGTTTTCCTACATCATGGTGTGGCTGGTGACCATCATCG
GCTATACACTGGGCATCCCTGACGTGATCATGGGCATCACCTTCCTGGCAGCAGGCACATCCGTGCCAGA
TTGTATGGCCTCTCTGATCGTGGCAAGGCAGGGACTGGGCGACATGGCCGTGAGCAACACCATCGGCTCC
AACGTGTTCGATATCCTGGTGGGACTGGGAGTGCCATGGGGACTGCAGACCATGGTGGTGAACTACGGCT
CCACAGTGAAGATCAATTCTCGGGGCCTGGTGTATAGCGTGGTGCTGCTGCTGGGAAGCGTGGCCCTGAC
CGTGCTGGGAATCCACCTGAATAAGTGGCGCCTGGATCGGAAGCTGGGCGTGTACGTGCTGGTGCTGTAT
GCCATCTTCCTGTGCTTTTCCATCATGATCGAGTTCAACGTGTTCACATTTGTGAATCTGCCCATGTGCA
GGGAGGACGATTAAGACCCAGCTTTCTTGTACAAAGTTGGCATTATAAGAAAGCATTGCTTATCAATTTG
TTGCAACGAACAGGTCACTATCAGTCAAAATAAAATCATTATTTGCCATCCAGCTGATATCCCCTATAGT
GAGTCGTATTACATGGTCATAGCTGTTTCCTGGCAGCTCTGGCCCGTGTCTCAAAATCTCTGATGTTACA
TTGCACAAGATAAAAATATATCATCATGAACAATAAAACTGTCTGCTTACATAAACAGTAATACAAGGGG
TGTTATGAGCCATATTCAACGGGAAACGTCGAGGCCGCGATTAAATTCCAACATGGATGCTGATTTATAT
GGGTATAAATGGGCTCGCGATAATGTCGGGCAATCAGGTGCGACAATCTATCGCTTGTATGGGAAGCCCG
ATGCGCCAGAGTTGTTTCTGAAACATGGCAAAGGTAGCGTTGCCAATGATGTTACAGATGAGATGGTCAG
ACTAAACTGGCTGACGGAATTTATGCCTCTTCCGACCATCAAGCATTTTATCCGTACTCCTGATGATGCA
TGGTTACTCACCACTGCGATCCCCGGAAAAACAGCATTCCAGGTATTAGAAGAATATCCTGATTCAGGTG
AAAATATTGTTGATGCGCTGGCAGTGTTCCTGCGCCGGTTGCATTCGATTCCTGTTTGTAATTGTCCTTT
TAACAGCGATCGCGTATTTCGTCTCGCTCAGGCGCAATCACGAATGAATAACGGTTTGGTTGATGCGAGT
GATTTTGATGACGAGCGTAATGGCTGGCCTGTTGAACAAGTCTGGAAAGAAATGCATAAACTTTTGCCAT
TCTCACCGGATTCAGTCGTCACTCATGGTGATTTCTCACTTGATAACCTTATTTTTGACGAGGGGAAATT
AATAGGTTGTATTGATGTTGGACGAGTCGGAATCGCAGACCGATACCAGGATCTTGCCATCCTATGGAAC
TGCCTCGGTGAGTTTTCTCCTTCATTACAGAAACGGCTTTTTCAAAAATATGGTATTGATAATCCTGATA
TGAATAAATTGCAGTTTCATTTGATGCTCGATGAGTTTTTCTAATCAGAATTGGTTAATTGGTTGTAACA
CTGGCAGAGCATTACGCTGACTTGACGGGACGGCGCAAGCTCATGACCAAAATCCCTTAACGTGAGTTAC
GCGTCGTTCCACTGAGCGTCAGACCCCGTAGAAAAGATCAAAGGATCTTCTTGAGATCCTTTTTTTCTGC
GCGTAATCTGCTGCTTGCAAACAAAAAAACCACCGCTACCAGCGGTGGTTTGTTTGCCGGATCAAGAGCT
ACCAACTCTTTTTCCGAAGGTAACTGGCTTCAGCAGAGCGCAGATACCAAATACTGTTCTTCTAGTGTAG
CCGTAGTTAGGCCACCACTTCAAGAACTCTGTAGCACCGCCTACATACCTCGCTCTGCTAATCCTGTTAC
CAGTGGCTGCTGCCAGTGGCGATAAGTCGTGTCTTACCGGGTTGGACTCAAGACGATAGTTACCGGATAA
GGCGCAGCGGTCGGGCTGAACGGGGGGTTCGTGCACACAGCCCAGCTTGGAGCGAACGACCTACACCGAA
CTGAGATACCTACAGCGTGAGCTATGAGAAAGCGCCACGCTTCCCGAAGGGAGAAAGGCGGACAGGTATC
CGGTAAGCGGCAGGGTCGGAACAGGAGAGCGCACGAGGGAGCTTCCAGGGGGAAACGCCTGGTATCTTTA
TAGTCCTGTCGGGTTTCGCCACCTCTGACTTGAGCGTCGATTTTTGTGATGCTCGTCAGGGGGGCGGAGC
CTATGGAAAAACGCCAGCAACGCGGCCTTTTTACGGTTCCTGGCCTTTTGCTGGCCTTTTGCTCACATGT
TCTTTCCTGCGTTATCCCCTGATTCTGTGGATAACCGTATTACCGCCTTTGAGTGAGCTGATACCGCTCG
CCGCAGCCGAACGACCGAGCGCAGCGAGTCAGTGAGCGAGGAAGCGGAAGAGCGCCCAATACGCAAACCG
CCTCTCCCCGCGCGTTGGCCGATTCATTAATGCAGCTGGCACGACAGGTTTCCCGACTGGAAAGCGGGCA
GTGAGCGCAACGCAATTAATACGCGTACCGCTAGCCAGGAAGAGTTTGTAGAAACGCAAAAAGGCCATCC
GTCAGGATGGCCTTCTGCTTAGTTTGATGCCTGGCAGTTTATGGCGGGCGTCCTGCCCGCCACCCTCCGG
GCCGTTGCTTCACAACGTTCAAATCCGCTCCCGGCGGATTTGTCCTACTCAGGAGAGCGTTCACCGACAA
ACAACAGATAAAACGAAAGGCCCAGTCTTCCGACTGAGCCTTTCGTTTTATTTGATGCCTGGCAGTTCCC
TACTCTCGCGTTAACGCTAGCATGGATGTTTTCCCAGTCACGACGTTGTAAAACGACGGCCAGTCTTAAG
CTCGGGCCC
