>Addgene plasmid #161156 | pDONR221-SLC24A4_STOP | depositor partial sequence | sequence record 312247 | Codon-optimized ORF of SLC24A4
ATGGCCCTGAGAGGCACCCTGAGGCCACTGAAGGTGCGGAGAAGGCGCGAGATGCTGCCACAGCAAGTGG
GATTCGTGTGCGCCGTGCTGGCCCTGGTGTGCTGTGCCTCTGGCCTGTTTGGAAGCCTGGGACACAAGAC
CGCATCCGCCTCTAAGCGGGTGCTGCCTGACACATGGCGGAACAGAAAGCTGATGGCCCCAGTGAACGGC
ACCCAGACAGCCAAGAATTGTACCGACCCTGCCATCCACGAGTTCCCAACAGATCTGTTTAGCAATAAGG
AGAGACAGCACGGAGCCGTGCTGCTGCACATCCTGGGCGCCCTGTACATGTTCTATGCCCTGGCCATCGT
GTGCGACGATTTCTTTGTGCCCTCTCTGGAGAAGATCTGTGAGAGGCTGCACCTGAGCGAGGACGTGGCA
GGAGCCACCTTTATGGCAGCAGGCAGCTCCACACCTGAGCTGTTCGCCAGCGTGATCGGCGTGTTTATCA
CCCACGGCGATGTGGGAGTGGGAACAATCGTGGGATCCGCCGTGTTCAACATCCTGTGCATCATCGGCGT
GTGCGGACTGTTTGCAGGACAGGTGGTGCGCCTGACCTGGTGGGCCGTGTGCCGGGACAGCGTGTACTAT
ACAATCAGCGTGATCGTGCTGATCGTGTTCATCTACGATGAGCAGATCGTGTGGTGGGAGGGCCTGGTGC
TGATCATCCTGTACGTGTTTTATATCCTGATCATGAAGTATAACGTGAAGATGCAGGCCTTCTTTACCGT
GAAGCAGAAGAGCATCGCCAACGGCAATCCTGTGAACTCCGAGCTGGAGGCCGGCAATGACTTCTACGAT
GGCTCCTATGACGATCCATCTGTGCCCCTGCTGGGCCAGGTGAAGGAGAAGCCCCAGTACGGCAAGAATC
CTGTGGTCATGGTGGACGAGATCATGTCTAGCTCCCCCCCTAAGTTCACATTTCCCGAGGCCGGCCTGAG
AATCATGATCACCAACAAGTTCGGACCTAGGACAAGGCTGAGGATGGCATCCAGGATCATCATCAATGAG
AGACAGAGGCTGATCAACTCTGCCAATGGCGTGTCTAGCAAGCCACTGCAGAACGGCAGACACGAGAATA
TCGAGAACGGCAATGTGCCCGTGGAGAACCCTGAGGATCCACAGCAGAATCAGGAGCAGCAGCCACCACC
TCAGCCACCACCTCCAGAGCCAGAGCCTGTGGAGGCAGACTTCCTGAGCCCCTTTTCCGTGCCTGAGGCA
AGGGGCGATAAGGTGAAGTGGGTGTTCACCTGGCCCCTGATCTTTCTGCTGTGCGTGACAATCCCAAACT
GTTCTAAGCCCCGGTGGGAGAAGTTCTTTATGGTGACCTTCATCACCGCCACACTGTGGATCGCCGTGTT
TTCCTACATCATGGTGTGGCTGGTGACCATCATCGGCTATACACTGGGCATCCCTGACGTGATCATGGGC
ATCACCTTCCTGGCAGCAGGCACATCCGTGCCAGATTGTATGGCCTCTCTGATCGTGGCAAGGCAGGGAC
TGGGCGACATGGCCGTGAGCAACACCATCGGCTCCAACGTGTTCGATATCCTGGTGGGACTGGGAGTGCC
ATGGGGACTGCAGACCATGGTGGTGAACTACGGCTCCACAGTGAAGATCAATTCTCGGGGCCTGGTGTAT
AGCGTGGTGCTGCTGCTGGGAAGCGTGGCCCTGACCGTGCTGGGAATCCACCTGAATAAGTGGCGCCTGG
ATCGGAAGCTGGGCGTGTACGTGCTGGTGCTGTATGCCATCTTCCTGTGCTTTTCCATCATGATCGAGTT
CAACGTGTTCACATTTGTGAATCTGCCCATGTGCAGGGAGGACGATTAA
